Addgene plasmid #87602: pRS413 Prp5 N399D
Purpose: Encodes Prp5 N399D for expression in yeast
Depositing lab: Aaron Hoskins. Depositing organization: University of Wisconsin, Madison. Publication: SF3b1 mutations associated with myelodysplastic syndromes alter the fidelity of branchsite selection in yeast. Carrocci TJ, Zoerner DM, Paulson JC, Hoskins AA. Nucleic Acids Res. 2017 Jan 6. pii: gkw1349. doi: 10.1093/nar/gkw1349. PubMed 28062854.
Backbone
  Vector backbone: pRS413
  Backbone size w/o insert (bp): 4970
  Total vector size (bp): 8524
  Vector type: Bacterial Expression, Yeast Expression
  Selectable markers: HIS3
Growth in bacteria
  Bacterial resistance: Ampicillin, 100 μg/mL
  Growth temperature: 37°C
  Growth strain: DH5alpha
  Copy number: Unknown
Gene/Insert
  Gene/Insert name: PRP5
  Species: S. cerevisiae (budding yeast)
  Insert size (bp): 2550
  Mutation: N399D
  GenBank ID: NP_009796.1
  Entrez Gene: PRP5 (a.k.a. YBR237W, RNA5)
  Cloning method: Restriction Enzyme; 5′ cloning site NotI (not destroyed); 3′ cloning site BamHI (not destroyed)
  Sequencing primers: 5′ ACCGCGGTGGCGGCCGCTCTAGAATTTAAACCCGGATTCTGCCTCAATG; 3′ GATATCGAATTCCTGCAGCCCGGGGGATCCCCCTATGAATTGATGTGATAAACTTACC
Terms and licenses: Academic/Nonprofit Terms; Industry Terms: Not Available to Industry
How to cite: pRS413 Prp5 N399D was a gift from Aaron Hoskins (Addgene plasmid # 87602 ; http://n2t.net/addgene:87602 ; RRID:Addgene_87602)
