[The description below was written by a language model from this plasmid's Addgene catalogue record and pLannotate feature annotations shown in this document.]
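Description:
pRS413 Prp5 N399D is a yeast centromeric shuttle plasmid of about 8.5 kb, built on the pRS413 backbone, that carries a mutant allele of the Saccharomyces cerevisiae PRP5 gene for expression in budding yeast. In E. coli it replicates from a high-copy ColE1/pUC-type origin and is selected with ampicillin through the bla (AmpR) gene. In yeast the CEN6/ARS element provides autonomous replication and centromere-based segregation, which typically keeps such plasmids at low, stable copy number. The HIS3 marker with its own promoter allows selection in histidine auxotrophs. The backbone also retains the usual pBluescript-derived elements: an f1 origin, flanking T3 and T7 promoters, lac promoter/operator sequences and remnants of lacZα and the multiple cloning site.

The insert was cloned between NotI and BamHI sites, both of which are preserved. It contains the PRP5 open reading frame, which encodes an ATP-dependent RNA helicase that acts in spliceosome assembly by remodelling the U2 snRNP and promoting its stable association with the intron. The allele carries the N399D substitution. No heterologous yeast promoter is annotated. The coding sequence is flanked by several hundred base pairs of unannotated sequence on each side, and a fragment of the ABD1 gene lies upstream in the opposite orientation. This suggests a genomic fragment that may include native PRP5 regulatory regions, although the record does not state this explicitly. No epitope tag or reporter is listed. The associated study concerns the fidelity of branchsite selection during pre-mRNA splicing in yeast, so the plasmid is suited to supplying this Prp5 variant in genetic and splicing-fidelity experiments.
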