Features (pLannotate 1.2.2; 21 found; start..end, strand, type, name):
     76..579     +  misc_feature   CEN/ARS: S. cerevisiae CEN6 centromere fused to an autonomously replicating sequence
    609..713     +  promoter       AmpR promoter: bla
    714..1574    +  CDS            AmpR: β-lactamase; bla; confers resistance to ampicillin, carbenicillin, and related antibiotics
   1745..2333    +  rep_origin     ori: high-copy-number ColE1/pMB1/pBR322/pUC origin of replication
   2516..2608    +  CDS            lacI (fragment): lac repressor; lacI; The lac repressor binds to the lac operator to inhibit transcription in E. coli. This inhibition can be relieved by adding lactose or isopropyl-β-D-thiogalactopyranoside (IPTG).
   2621..2642    +  protein_bind   CAP binding site: CAP binding activates transcription in the presence of cAMP. E. coli catabolite activator protein
   2657..2687    +  promoter       lac promoter: promoter for the E. coli lac operon
   2695..2711    +  protein_bind   lac operator: The lac repressor binds to the lac operator to inhibit transcription in E. coli. This inhibition can be relieved by adding lactose or isopropyl-β-D-thiogalactopyranoside (IPTG). lac repressor encoded by lacI
   2756..2774    +  promoter       T3 promoter: promoter for bacteriophage T3 RNA polymerase
   2800..3042    -  CDS            ABD1 (fragment): MCES_YEAST - Experimental evidence at protein level: Swiss-Prot protein existence level 1. Responsible for methylating the 5'-cap structure of mRNAs. From Saccharomyces cerevisiae (strain ATCC 204508 / S288c) (Baker's yeast).
   3318..5864    +  CDS            PRP5: PRP5_YEAST - Also known as RNA5. Experimental evidence at protein level: Swiss-Prot protein existence level 1. ATP-dependent RNA helicase involved spliceosome assembly and in nuclear splicing. Catalyzes an ATP-dependent conformational change of U2 snRNP. Bridges U1 and U2 snRNPs and enables stable U2 snRNP association with intron RNA. From Saccharomyces cerevisiae (strain ATCC 204508 / S288c) (Baker's yeast).
   6377..6448    +  misc_feature   MCS (fragment): pBluescript multiple cloning site
   6457..6475    -  promoter       T7 promoter: promoter for bacteriophage T7 RNA polymerase
   6483..6638    +  CDS            lacZα (fragment): LacZα fragment of β-galactosidase; lacZ fragment
   6642..7070    +  rep_origin     f1 ori (sequence partly withheld): f1 bacteriophage origin of replication; arrow indicates direction of (+) strand synthesis
   7098..7149    -  misc_feature   bom (fragment): basis of mobility region from pBR322
   7357..8019    -  CDS            HIS3: imidazoleglycerol-phosphate dehydratase, required for histidine biosynthesis; S. cerevisiae HIS3; yeast auxotrophic marker
   8020..8207    -  promoter       HIS3 promoter: S. cerevisiae HIS3
   8257..8337    +  CDS            MRM1 (fragment): MRM1_YEAST - Also known as PET56 From Saccharomyces cerevisiae (strain ATCC 204508 / S288c) (Baker's yeast).
   8338..8387    -  misc_feature   bom (fragment): basis of mobility region from pBR322
   8489..1       -  CDS            rop (fragment) (across the origin): Rop protein, which maintains plasmids at low copy number; rop
>Addgene plasmid #87602 | pRS413 Prp5 N399D | addgene full sequence | sequence record 182882 | Addgene NGS Result
GACGAAAGGGCCTCGTGATACGCCTATTTTTATAGGTTAATGTCATGATAATAATGGTTTCTTAGGGTCC
TTTTCATCACGTGCTATAAAAATAATTATAATTTAAATTTTTTAATATAAATATATAAATTAAAAATAGA
AAGTAAAAAAAGAAATTAAAGAAAAAATAGTTTTTGTTTTCCGAAGATGTAAAAGACTCTAGGGGGATCG
CCAACAAATACTACCTTTTATCTTGCTCTTCCTGCTCTCAGGTATTAATGCCGAATTGTTTCATCTTGTC
TGTGTAGAAGACCACACACGAAAATCCTGTGATTTTACATTTTACTTATCGTTAATCGAATGTATATCTA
TTTAATCTGCTTTTCTTGTCTAATAAATATATATGTAAAGTACGCTTTTTGTTGAAATTTTTTAAACCTT
TGTTTATTTTTTTTTCTTCATTCCGTAACTCTTCTACCTTCTTTATTTACTTTCTAAAATCCAAATACAA
AACATAAAAATAAATAAACACAGAGTAAATTCCCAAATTATTCCATCATTAAAAGATACGAGGCGCGTGT
AAGTTACAGGCAAGCGATCCGTCAGGTGGCACTTTTCGGGGAAATGTGCGCGGAACCCCTATTTGTTTAT
TTTTCTAAATACATTCAAATATGTATCCGCTCATGAGACAATAACCCTGATAAATGCTTCAATAATATTG
AAAAAGGAAGAGTATGAGTATTCAACATTTCCGTGTCGCCCTTATTCCCTTTTTTGCGGCATTTTGCCTT
CCTGTTTTTGCTCACCCAGAAACGCTGGTGAAAGTAAAAGATGCTGAAGATCAGTTGGGTGCACGAGTGG
GTTACATCGAACTGGATCTCAACAGCGGTAAGATCCTTGAGAGTTTTCGCCCCGAAGAACGTTTTCCAAT
GATGAGCACTTTTAAAGTTCTGCTATGTGGCGCGGTATTATCCCGTATTGACGCCGGGCAAGAGCAACTC
GGTCGCCGCATACACTATTCTCAGAATGACTTGGTTGAGTACTCACCAGTCACAGAAAAGCATCTTACGG
ATGGCATGACAGTAAGAGAATTATGCAGTGCTGCCATAACCATGAGTGATAACACTGCGGCCAACTTACT
TCTGACAACGATCGGAGGACCGAAGGAGCTAACCGCTTTTTTGCACAACATGGGGGATCATGTAACTCGC
CTTGATCGTTGGGAACCGGAGCTGAATGAAGCCATACCAAACGACGAGCGTGACACCACGATGCCTGTAG
CAATGGCAACAACGTTGCGCAAACTATTAACTGGCGAACTACTTACTCTAGCTTCCCGGCAACAATTAAT
AGACTGGATGGAGGCGGATAAAGTTGCAGGACCACTTCTGCGCTCGGCCCTTCCGGCTGGCTGGTTTATT
GCTGATAAATCTGGAGCCGGTGAGCGTGGGTCTCGCGGTATCATTGCAGCACTGGGGCCAGATGGTAAGC
CCTCCCGTATCGTAGTTATCTACACGACGGGGAGTCAGGCAACTATGGATGAACGAAATAGACAGATCGC
TGAGATAGGTGCCTCACTGATTAAGCATTGGTAACTGTCAGACCAAGTTTACTCATATATACTTTAGATT
GATTTAAAACTTCATTTTTAATTTAAAAGGATCTAGGTGAAGATCCTTTTTGATAATCTCATGACCAAAA
TCCCTTAACGTGAGTTTTCGTTCCACTGAGCGTCAGACCCCGTAGAAAAGATCAAAGGATCTTCTTGAGA
TCCTTTTTTTCTGCGCGTAATCTGCTGCTTGCAAACAAAAAAACCACCGCTACCAGCGGTGGTTTGTTTG
CCGGATCAAGAGCTACCAACTCTTTTTCCGAAGGTAACTGGCTTCAGCAGAGCGCAGATACCAAATACTG
TTCTTCTAGTGTAGCCGTAGTTAGGCCACCACTTCAAGAACTCTGTAGCACCGCCTACATACCTCGCTCT
GCTAATCCTGTTACCAGTGGCTGCTGCCAGTGGCGATAAGTCGTGTCTTACCGGGTTGGACTCAAGACGA
TAGTTACCGGATAAGGCGCAGCGGTCGGGCTGAACGGGGGGTTCGTGCACACAGCCCAGCTTGGAGCGAA
CGACCTACACCGAACTGAGATACCTACAGCGTGAGCTATGAGAAAGCGCCACGCTTCCCGAAGGGAGAAA
GGCGGACAGGTATCCGGTAAGCGGCAGGGTCGGAACAGGAGAGCGCACGAGGGAGCTTCCAGGGGGAAAC
GCCTGGTATCTTTATAGTCCTGTCGGGTTTCGCCACCTCTGACTTGAGCGTCGATTTTTGTGATGCTCGT
CAGGGGGGCGGAGCCTATGGAAAAACGCCAGCAACGCGGCCTTTTTACGGTTCCTGGCCTTTTGCTGGCC
TTTTGCTCACATGTTCTTTCCTGCGTTATCCCCTGATTCTGTGGATAACCGTATTACCGCCTTTGAGTGA
GCTGATACCGCTCGCCGCAGCCGAACGACCGAGCGCAGCGAGTCAGTGAGCGAGGAAGCGGAAGAGCGCC
CAATACGCAAACCGCCTCTCCCCGCGCGTTGGCCGATTCATTAATGCAGCTGGCACGACAGGTTTCCCGA
CTGGAAAGCGGGCAGTGAGCGCAACGCAATTAATGTGAGTTAGCTCACTCATTAGGCACCCCAGGCTTTA
CACTTTATGCTTCCGGCTCGTATGTTGTGTGGAATTGTGAGCGGATAACAATTTCACACAGGAAACAGCT
ATGACCATGATTACGCCAAGCGCGCAATTAACCCTCACTAAAGGGAACAAAAGCTGGAGCTCCACCGCGG
TGGCGGCCGCTCTAGAATTTAAACCCGGATTCTGCCTCAATGGGTAGATCAGACACCTTAGAAGTAAGGA
TAGAGCTGCTTTGCAAAACTGGTAATGATCCATTACCATCACCAGGCGCATTGGCAGTAACTTTGGAGTC
TTTTTTTGAGACTGTGGACGATTCATCACCAGTAATTGAGCCGTACTGACGGTCATAGTCTTCTTGTGAC
ATCCATATTGGCTTCTCTGGTTTGGTTGACATTCTACTTTTCTAAGACGGATAATGGACGACTCCACGTT
GTAGTAGTTGTCACATTAATCGGAAAAGTGTCTCACATGTAAAGGATTAAAATAAGAAATCTTCTAATTT
ATGTTGAAATATCTTGATTTACCATTACCCGGATTAGATGAAACTAATTAAAGTCATTTAGAGCAATGGA
CCAAACTAAAGGTATTAGAGTTCTTTCTAATATAATACAGCGCCAAATAATTCGAGAAGGGAAATCATAA
CGCTGTTGCCTTGGGTTTATTTGAGGTATGGAAACTATTGATTCGAAGCAAAATATTAATAGGGAGTCTT
TATTGGAGGAAAGGAGGAAAAAACTAGCAAAATGGAAACAAAAAAAAGCACAATTTGATGCTCAGAAAGA
GCATCAAACTTCACGCAATGACATTGTTACTAACAGTTTAGAAGGTAAGCAGACTACTGAAAAGTTTACG
GAAAGACAGGAACGTGTAAAAGAAGAGCTTCGGAAGAGAAAAAATGAATTTAGGAAATCTGACGAACCTG
TATCGGTTAAGCCTTCGAAGAAAAAGTCGAAGAGAAGTAAGGTAAAGAAGAAAATATCCTTCGACTTCAG
TGATGACGATGATTCTGAAATAGGAGTTTCTTTTAGATCGAAGGAGCACATTCAAAAAGCTCCAGAGCAT
GATAATGAAAAAGATCCACTGGATGAGTTTATGACGTCATTGAAGGAGGAGAAAATGAGTAATAGTAAAG
GCATGTACGACAGAGGCGACATTCTTGATGTAGAGGATCAATTGTTTGAACTTGGAGGAACCGACGATGA
GGATGTTGAAGATAATACGGATAATTCTAATATAGCGAAAATTGCTAAACTCAAAGCAAAAAAACGTGTA
AAGCAAATTTATTACTCTCCAGAAGAGCTTGAGCCGTTCCAAAAAAATTTTTATATAGAATCTGAAACAG
TTTCCTCGATGTCAGAGATGGAAGTTGAGGAGCTTAGACTTAGTCTGGATAATATCAAAATAAAGGGAAC
AGGTTGCCCCAAACCAGTCACAAAGTGGTCTCAACTGGGACTATCAACGGACACCATGGTTTTAATTACA
GAAAAGTTGCACTTTGGCTCCTTAACGCCTATTCAATCCCAGGCTCTTCCCGCTATTATGTCAGGTCGTG
ATGTTATAGGAATATCAAAAACTGGCTCCGGCAAGACCATCTCCTATCTTTTACCATTGCTAAGACAAGT
AAAAGCTCAACGGCCATTATCAAAACATGAAACAGGGCCCATGGGTTTAATTCTGGCTCCAACTAGAGAG
CTAGCTTTACAAATACATGAAGAAGTTACTAAATTCACAGAAGCAGATACATCCATTAGATCAGTATGCT
GTACAGGAGGTTCTGAAATGAAAAAGCAGATTACTGATCTTAAAAGAGGCACTGAGATTGTTGTTGCCAC
ACCGGGACGATTTATTGATATATTAACACTAGATGATGGGAAATTACTTAGTACTAAAAGAATAACGTTC
GTAGTAATGGATGAGGCAGACAGGCTGTTCGATTTAGGTTTTGAACCTCAAATAACGCAAATCATGAAAA
CTGTTCGACCGGATAAACAGTGTGTTCTATTTAGTGCAACTTTTCCGAACAAACTACGCAGTTTTGCCGT
AAGAGTTTTGCATTCCCCAATATCTATTACGATTAATTCAAAGGGAATGGTTAATGAAAACGTAAAACAA
AAGTTTAGAATATGCCATTCAGAAGATGAAAAATTTGACAATCTGGTGCAGCTTATCCATGAGCGCAGTG
AATTTTTTGACGAGGTTCAAAGTGAAAATGACGGACAGTCAAGCGATGTTGAAGAAGTTGATGCTAAAGC
CATTATATTTGTATCAAGTCAGAATATTTGCGACTTCATTTCAAAAAAGCTGTTAAATGCTGGAATTGTG
ACCTGTGCTATTCATGCAGGTAAGCCATATCAAGAAAGGCTTATGAACTTAGAAAAGTTCAAACGAGAAA
AGAACAGTATTCTTCTCTGTACAGAGGTTCTCTCAAGAGGTTTAAATGTTCCCGAAGTGTCGTTGGTTAT
TATCTATAACGCCGTCAAAACTTTCGCGCAATATGTTCATACTACTGGAAGAACTGCCAGAGGTAGTCGC
TCCGGTACTGCTATTACTCTTCTATTGCATGATGAACTGTCAGGTGCTTATATCTTGAGCAAGGCAATGC
GCGATGAAGAAATAAAAGCTTTAGACCCTCTGCAAGCAAAAGAACTTCAGGAAATGAGTGCCAAGTTTGA
ATCCGGTATGAAAAAGGGTAAGTTTAGGTTGTCGAAAGGGTTCGGCGGCAAAGGACTGGAAAATATCAAA
AGTAAAAGAGAGGAAGCTCAAAATAAAGATTTGGAGCTCAAAAAGAATGATAAGAGGAGCGATGACTTGG
AAAAGAAAATCAGCAATCCACGCGAAGGGCATGACAGTGTGTCTGAGTCTTCTGCGCTTATTCCGAGACT
CAATTATGAACTATTCAAAGAGTCTACAGACGGGTCGATCATCTTTTACGCCAAGGTTTATATTAATGAT
TTACCCCAGATTGTAAGATGGGAGGCTACAAAGAATACAACCTTATTATTTATCAAGCATGAAACCGGAT
GTAGTATTACTAACAAGGGTAAATTTTACCCTGAAGGGAAGGAACCAAAGAATGAAAACGATGAGCCTAA
ACTATACTTATTGATCGAAGGCCAAGATGAGAAAGACATACAATTAAGTATAGAATTGCTGGAGCAAAAA
GTTAAAGAGGGGGTCGTAAAGGCTGCAAGCTTGTCTTTGAAGAGTACTAAATACTAGTTTTTAGAATTTA
ACTCACTCGTGGTGCTATATACTTTCGTAGTTAGTTCTGAAATTTTTAGGGTGGTAATTTAAAGCATATT
CAATCATAATAAAAAAAAAAAAAGAGAATTATTAGGAAAAATAAAAACAAAATAATATATAATATATGAT
GTAGAAAAAAATCTTGAAATTTTTATCGATTCGAATAAAATGGAATTTAAAAAAGTGGGAAAGAAACAAT
GAGAATTCATAGGATATAATGAAAGGTAAATGCTTTAAAAAAAAATTAAGAGGGGAAAATAAAAGTAGAA
AAGCAAATAAAAACAAAACATGGAATAAAAGTAACTTCAAAAAAATTTATCAAGAAAATGGTAGGCTTGA
AGAATATAATAATAGTTTTTTAGTTGATTTGAGATGTGATATGACAAATAAAAAATAATGAAATAACGAT
AAAAATAAGGAAGGGAAAAACTGACAATCGAATAATAATATTAATAATGGTAAGTTTATCACATCAATTC
ATAGGGGGATCCCCCGGGCTGCAGGAATTCGATATCAAGCTTATCGATACCGTCGACCTCGAGGGGGGGC
CCGGTACCCAATTCGCCCTATAGTGAGTCGTATTACGCGCGCTCACTGGCCGTCGTTTTACAACGTCGTG
ACTGGGAAAACCCTGGCGTTACCCAACTTAATCGCCTTGCAGCACATCCCCCTTTCGCCAGCTGGCGTAA
TAGCGAAGAGGCCCGCACCGATCGCCCTTCCCAACAGTTGCGCAGCCTGAATGGCGAATGG
[124 nt withheld, positions 6642-6765]
C
[91 nt withheld, positions 6767-6857]
A
[49 nt withheld, positions 6859-6907]
CCTTTGACGTTGGAGTCCACGTTCTTT
[37 nt withheld, positions 6935-6971]
ACCCTATCTCGGTCTATTCTTTTGATTTATAAGGGATTTTGCCGATTTCGGCCTATTGGTTAAAAAATGA
GCTGATTTAACAAAAATTTAACGCGAATTTTAACAAAATATTAACGCTTACAATTTCCTGATGCGGTATT
TTCTCCTTACGCATCTGTGCGGTATTTCACACCGCATAGATCCGTCGAGTTCAAGAGAAAAAAAAAGAAA
AAGCAAAAAGAAAAAAGGAAAGCGCGCCTCGTTCAGAATGACACGTATAGAATGATGCATTACCTTGTCA
TCTTCAGTATCATACTGTTCGTATACATACTTACTGACATTCATAGGTATACATATATACACATGTATAT
ATATCGTATGCTGCAGCTTTAAATAATCGGTGTCACTACATAAGAACACCTTTGGTGGAGGGAACATCGT
TGGTACCATTGGGCGAGGTGGCTTCTCTTATGGCAACCGCAAGAGCCTTGAACGCACTCTCACTACGGTG
ATGATCATTCTTGCCTCGCAGACAATCAACGTGGAGGGTAATTCTGCTAGCCTCTGCAAAGCTTTCAAGA
AAATGCGGGATCATCTCGCAAGAGAGATCTCCTACTTTCTCCCTTTGCAAACCAAGTTCGACAACTGCGT
ACGGCCTGTTCGAAAGATCTACCACCGCTCTGGAAAGTGCCTCATCCAAAGGCGCAAATCCTGATCCAAA
CCTTTTTACTCCACGCACGGCCCCTAGGGCCTCTTTAAAAGCTTGACCGAGAGCAATCCCGCAGTCTTCA
GTGGTGTGATGGTCGTCTATGTGTAAGTCACCAATGCACTCAACGATTAGCGACCAGCCGGAATGCTTGG
CCAGAGCATGTATCATATGGTCCAGAAACCCTATACCTGTGTGGACGTTAATCACTTGCGATTGTGTGGC
CTGTTCTGCTACTGCTTCTGCCTCTTTTTCTGGGAAGATCGAGTGCTCTATCGCTAGGGGACCACCCTTT
AAAGAGATCGCAATCTGAATCTTGGTTTCATTTGTAATACGCTTTACTAGGGCTTTCTGCTCTGTCATCT
TTGCCTTCGTTTATCTTGCCTGCTCATTTTTTAGTATATTCTTCGAAGAAATCACATTACTTTATATAAT
GTATAATTCATTATGTGATAATGCCAATCGCTAAGAAAAAAAAAGAGTCATCCGCTAGGTGGAAAAAAAA
AAATGAAAATCATTACCGAGGCATAAAAAAATATAGAGTGTACTAGAGGAGGCCAAGAGTAATAGAAAAA
GAAAATTGCGGGAAAGGACTGTGTTATGACTTCCCTGACTAATGCCGTGTTCAAACGATACCTGGCAGTG
ACTCCTAGCGCTCACCAAGCTCTTAAAACGGGAATTTATGGTGCACTCTCAGTACAATCTGCTCTGATGC
CGCATAGTTAAGCCAGCCCCGACACCCGCCAACACCCGCTGACGCGCCCTGACGGGCTTGTCTGCTCCCG
GCATCCGCTTACAGACAAGCTGTGACCGTCTCCGGGAGCTGCATGTGTCAGAGGTTTTCACCGTCATCAC
CGAAACGCGCGA
